>Addgene plasmid #32742 | SAFB1-pcDNA3.1 | addgene partial sequence | sequence record 68960 | CMV-F 5'-CGCAAATGGGCGGTAGGCGTG-3'
CTATATAAGCAGAGCTCTCTGGCTAACTAGAGAACCCACTGCTTACTGGCTTATCGAAATTAATACGACT
CACTATAGGGAGACCCAAGCTGGCTAGCGTTTAAACTTAAGCTTGGTACCGAGCTCGGATCCACTAGTCC
AGTGTGGTGGAATTCGGCACGAGGGCCCGGTTCTGTGGAAAGTGGGCGGCGGAGCCAGGGTCCCTGGAAT
GGCGGAGACTCTGTCAGGCCTAGGTGATTCTGGAGCGGCGGGCGCGGCGGCTCTGAGCTCCGCCTCGTCA
GAGACCGGGACGCGGCGCCTCAGCGACCTGCGAGTGATCGATCTGCGGGCGGAGCTGAGGAAACGGAATG
TGGACTCGAGCGGCAACAAGAGCGTTTTGATGGAGCGGCTGAAGAAGGCAATTGAAGATGAAGGTGGTAA
TCCTGACGAAATTGAAATTACCTCCGAGGGAAACAAGAAAACATCAAAGAGGTCTAGCAAAGGGCGCAAA
CCAGAAGAAGAGGGTGTGGAAGATAACGGGCTGGAGGAAAACTCTGGGGATGGACAGGAGGATGTTGAGA
CCAGTCTGGAGAACTTGCAGGACATCGACATCATGGATATCAGTGTGTTGGATGAAGCAGAAATTGATAA
TGGAAGCGTTGCAGATTGTGTCGAAGACGATGATGCTGATAACCTCCAGGAGTCCCTGTCGGATAGTAGA
GAGCTAGTCGAGGGGGAAATGAAAGAGCTTCCGGAGCAGCTTCAGGAACATGCTATAGAGGACAAAGAAA
CTATAAACAATTTAGATACTTCATCATCTGACTTCACTATATTACAGGAAATTGAAGAGCCATCCCTGGA
GCCAGAAAATGAGAAAATACTCGACATTTTGGGGGAAACTTGTAAATCTGAGCCAGTAAAAGAAGAAAGT
TCCGAGCTGGAGCAGCCATTTGCACAGGACACAAGTA
