[The description below was written by a language model from this plasmid's Addgene catalogue record.]
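Description:
SAFB1-pcDNA3.1 is a mammalian expression plasmid carrying human SAFB1 (scaffold attachment factor B, gene symbol SAFB, also known as HAP, HET or SAF-B) in the commercial pcDNA3.1 backbone, which is about 5.4 kb without the insert. It is maintained in E. coli as a high-copy plasmid under ampicillin selection. The record does not list a mammalian selection marker, and no feature table is provided, so individual backbone elements cannot be confirmed beyond what the catalogue fields state.

The SAFB1 coding sequence is driven by the CMV promoter, a strong constitutive viral promoter suited to high-level transient expression in a wide range of mammalian cell lines. The use of a BGH reverse sequencing primer implies that the insert lies upstream of the bovine growth hormone polyadenylation region typical of this vector family, which provides transcript termination and polyadenylation. The insert was placed by restriction cloning, with an EcoRI site retained at the 5′ junction. The 3′ cloning site is not recorded, and neither the insert size nor any epitope tag or fusion partner is listed, so the protein is presumably expressed untagged, though the record does not say so explicitly.

The plasmid is associated with work characterising SAFB2 as a scaffold attachment factor homolog and estrogen receptor corepressor. This suggests it is used to overexpress SAFB1 in cultured mammalian cells, for example to compare the two family members in studies of transcriptional repression. The catalogue entry does not describe specific applications.
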