Addgene plasmid #32742: SAFB1-pcDNA3.1
Depositing lab: Steffi Oesterreich. Depositing organization: Baylor College of Medicine. Publication: SAFB2, a new scaffold attachment factor homolog and estrogen receptor corepressor. Townson SM, Dobrzycka KM, Lee AV, Air M, Deng W, Kang K, Jiang S, Kioka N, Michaelis K, Oesterreich S. J Biol Chem. 2003 May 30;278(22):20059-68. Epub 2003 Mar 26. 10.1074/jbc.M212988200 PubMed 12660241.
Backbone
  Vector backbone: pcDNA3.1
  Backbone manufacturer: Invitrogen
  Backbone size w/o insert (bp): 5400
  Vector type: Mammalian Expression
Growth in bacteria
  Bacterial resistance: Ampicillin, 100 μg/mL
  Growth temperature: 37°C
  Growth strain: DH5alpha
  Copy number: High Copy
Gene/Insert
  Gene/Insert name: SAFB1
  Species: H. sapiens (human)
  Entrez Gene: SAFB (a.k.a. HAP, HET, SAB-B1, SAF-B, SAF-B1, SAFB1)
  Promoter: CMV
  Cloning method: Restriction Enzyme; 5′ cloning site EcoRI (not destroyed); 3′ cloning site Unknown (unknown if destroyed)
  Sequencing primers: 5′ CMV-Fwd; 3′ BGH-Rev
Terms and licenses: Academic/Nonprofit Terms; Industry Terms: Not Available to Industry
How to cite: SAFB1-pcDNA3.1 was a gift from Steffi Oesterreich (Addgene plasmid # 32742 ; http://n2t.net/addgene:32742 ; RRID:Addgene_32742)
